>Addgene plasmid #156936 | pD649-HAsp-MXRA5(Trunc1)-Fc(DAPA)-AviTag-6xHis | depositor full sequence | sequence record 302981 | Full Sequence
TTTCAATATTATTGAAGCATTTATCAGGGTTATTGTCTCATGAGCGGATACATATTTGAATGTATTTAGA
AAAATAAACAAATAGGGGTCAGTGTTACAACCAATTAACCAATTCTGAACATTATCGCGAGCCCATTTAT
ACCTGAATATGGCTCATAACACCCCTTGCTCATGACCAAAATCCCTTAACGTGAGTTACGCGCGCGTCGT
TCCACTGAGCGTCAGACCCCGTAGAAAAGATCAAAGGATCTTCTTGAGATCCTTTTTTTCTGCGCGTAAT
CTGCTGCTTGCAAACAAAAAAACCACCGCTACCAGCGGTGGTTTGTTTGCCGGATCAAGAGCTACCAACT
CTTTTTCCGAAGGTAACTGGCTTCAGCAGAGCGCAGATACCAAATACTGTTCTTCTAGTGTAGCCGTAGT
TAGCCCACCACTTCAAGAACTCTGTAGCACCGCCTACATACCTCGCTCTGCTAATCCTGTTACCAGTGGC
TGCTGCCAGTGGCGATAAGTCGTGTCTTACCGGGTTGGACTCAAGACGATAGTTACCGGATAAGGCGCAG
CGGTCGGGCTGAACGGGGGGTTCGTGCACACAGCCCAGCTTGGAGCGAACGACCTACACCGAACTGAGAT
ACCTACAGCGTGAGCTATGAGAAAGCGCCACGCTTCCCGAAGGGAGAAAGGCGGACAGGTATCCGGTAAG
CGGCAGGGTCGGAACAGGAGAGCGCACGAGGGAGCTTCCAGGGGGAAACGCCTGGTATCTTTATAGTCCT
GTCGGGTTTCGCCACCTCTGACTTGAGCGTCGATTTTTGTGATGCTCGTCAGGGGGGCGGAGCCTATGGA
AAAACGCCAGCAACGCGGCCTTTTTACGGTTCCTGGCCTTTTGCTGGCCTTTTGCTCACATGTTCTTTCC
TGCGTTATCCCCTGATTCTGTGGATAACCGTATTACCGCCTTTGAGTGAGCTGATACCGCTCGCCGCAGC
CGAACGACCGAGCGCAGCGAGTCAGTGAGCGAGGAAGCGGAAGGCGAGAGTAGGGAACTGCCAGGCATCA
AACTAAGCAGAAGGCCCCTGACGGATGGCCTTTTTGCGTTTCTACAAACTCTTTCTGTGTTGTAAAACGA
CGGCCAGTCTTAAGCTCGGGCCCCCTGGGCGGTTCTGATAACGAGTAATCGTTAATCCGCAAATAACGTA
AAAACCCGCTTCGGCGGGTTTTTTTATGGGGGGAGTTTAGGGAAAGAGCATTTGTCAGAATATTTAAGGG
CGCCTGTCACTTTGCTTGATATATGAGAATTATTTAACCTTATAAATGAGAAAAAAGCAACGCACTTTAA
ATAAGATACGTTGCTTTTTCGATTGATGAACACCTATAATTAAACTATTCATCTATTATTTATGATTTTT
TGTATATACAATATTTCTAGTTTGTTAAAGAGAATTAAGAAAATAAATCTCGAAAATAATAAAGGGAAAA
TCAGTTTTTGATATCAAAATTATACATGTCAACGATAATACAAAATATAATACAAACTATAAGATGTTAT
CAGTATTTATTATCATTTAGAATAAATTTTGTGTCGCCCTTAATTGTGAGCGGATAACAATTACGAGCTT
CATGCACAGTGGCGTTGACTCAATATTGGCCATTAGCCATATTATTCATTGGTTATATAGCATAAATCAA
TATTGGCTATTGGCCATTGCATACGTTGTATCTATATCATAATATGTACATTTATATTGGCTCATGTCCA
ATATGACCGCCATGTTGGCATTGATTATTGACTAGTTATTAATAGTAATCAATTACGGGGTCATTAGTTC
ATAGCCCATATATGGAGTTCCGCGTTACATAACTTACGGTAAATGGCCCGCCTGGCTGACCGCCCAACGA
CCCCCGCCCATTGACGTCAATAATGACGTATGTTCCCATAGTAACGCCAATAGGGACTTTCCATTGACGT
CAATGGGTGGAGTATTTACGGTAAACTGCCCACTTGGCAGTACATCAAGTGTATCATATGCCAAGTACGC
CCCCTATTGACGTCAATGACGGTAAATGGCCCGCCTGGCATTATGCCCAGTACATGACCTTATGGGACTT
TCCTACTTGGCAGTACATCTACGTATTAGTCATCGCTATTACCATGGTGATGCGGTTTTGGCAGTACATC
AATGGGCGTGGATAGCGGTTTGACTCACGGGGATTTCCAAGTCTCCACCCCATTGACGTCAATGGGAGTT
TGTTTTGGCACCAAAATCAACGGGACTTTCCAAAATGTCGTAACAACTCCGCCCCATTGACGCAAATGGG
CGGTAGGCGTGTACGGTGGGAGGTCTATATAAGCAGAGCTCGTTTAGTGAACCGTCAGATCGCCTGGAGA
CGCCATCCACGCTGTTTTGACCTCCATAGAAGACACCGGGACCGATCCAGCCTCCGCGGCCGGGAACGGT
GCATTGGAACGCGGATTCCCCGTGCCAAGAGTGACGTAAGTACCGCCTATAGAGTCTATAGGCCCACCCC
CTTGGCTTCGTTAGAACGCGGCTACAATTAATACATAACCTTATGTATCATACACATACGATTTAGGTGA
CACTATAGAATAACATCCACTTTGCCTTTCTCTCCACAGGTGTCCACTCCCAGGTCCAACTGCACCTCGG
TTCTATCGAAAACGCGCCTGCTAGCGCCACCATGAAGACCATCATTGCCCTGAGCTACATCTTCTGCCTG
GTGTTCGCTGCGGCCGCCTGTCCTCATCCTTGTGCCTGTTATGTGCCTAGCGAGGTGCACTGTACCTTCA
GATCTCTGGCCTCTGTGCCTGCCGGAATCGCCAAGCACGTGGAAAGAATCAACCTGGGCTTCAACAGCAT
TCAGGCCCTGAGCGAGACAAGCTTTGCCGGCCTGACAAAGCTGGAACTGCTGATGATCCACGGCAACGAG
ATCCCTTCTATCCCTGACGGCGCCCTGAGAGATCTGTCCAGCCTGCAAGTGTTCAAGTTCAGCTACAACA
AGCTGAGAGTGATCACCGGCCAGACACTGCAGGGCCTGTCCAATCTGATGAGACTGCACATCGACCACAA
CAAGATCGAGTTCATTCACCCTCAAGCCTTCAACGGCCTGACCAGCCTGAGACTGCTGCACCTTGAGGGC
AATCTGCTGCATCAGCTGCACCCCAGCACCTTCTCCACCTTCACCTTTCTGGACTACTTCCGGCTGAGCA
CCATCAGACACCTGTACCTGGCCGAGAACATGGTTCGAACACTGCCCGCCTCCATGCTGAGAAACATGCC
CCTGCTGGAAAACCTGTATCTGCAGGGCAACCCCTGGACCTGCGATTGCGAGATGAGATGGTTCCTGGAA
TGGGACGCCAAGAGCAGAGGCATCCTGAAGTGCAAGAAGGACAAGGCCTACGAAGGCGGCCAGCTGTGCG
CTATGTGCTTCAGCCCTAAGAAGCTGTACAAGCACGAGATCCACAAGCTGAAGGACATGACCTGCCTGAA
GCCTAGCATCGAGAGCCCTCTGAGACAGAACAGAAGCCGGTCCATCGAGGAAGAACAAGAGCAAGAGGAA
GATGGCGGCAGCCAGCTGATCCTGGAAAAGTTTCAGCTGCCCCAGTGGTCCATCAGCCTGAACATGACCG
ACGAGCACGGCAACATGGTCAACCTCGTGTGCGACATCAAGAAACCCATGGACGTGTACAAGATCCACCT
GAACCAGACCGATCCTCCTGACATCGACATCAACGCCACAGTGGCCCTGGACTTCGAGTGCCCCATGACC
AGAGAGAACTACGAGAAGCTGTGGAAGCTGATCGCCTACTACTCCGAGGTGCCAGTGAAGCTGCACCGGG
AACTGATGCTGAGCAAGGACCCTAGAGTGTCCTACCAGTACAGACAGGACGCCGACGAGGAAGCCCTGTA
CTATACTGGCGTTAGAGCCCAGATTCTGGCCGAGCCTGAATGGGTCATGCAGCCCTCTATCGACATCCAG
CTGAACAGAAGGCAGAGCACCGCCAAGAAAGTGCTGCTGAGCTACTACACCCAGTACAGCCAGACCATCA
GCACCAAGGACACAAGACAGGCCAGAGGCAGATCCTGGGTCATGATTGAACCTAGCGGAGCCGTGCAGAG
GGACCAGACAGTTCTTGAAGGCGGACCTTGCCAGCTGAGCTGCAATGTGAAGGCCAGCGAGAGCCCCAGC
ATCTTTTGGGTGCTGCCTGACGGCTCTATCCTGAAGGCCCCTATGGACGACCCCGACAGCAAGTTTTCTA
TCCTGTCCAGCGGCTGGCTGCGGATCAAGAGCATGGAACCTTCCGATAGCGGCCTGTACCAGTGTATCGC
TCAAGTGCGGGACGAGATGGACAGAATGGTGTACAGAGTGCTGGTGCAGAGCCCTTCTACACAGCCTGCC
GAGAAGGATACCGTGACCATCGGCAAGAATCCCGGCGAGTCTGTGACCCTGCCTTGCAATGCTCTGGCCA
TTCCTGAGGCTCACCTGAGCTGGATTCTGCCCAACAGACGGATCATCAACGACCTGGCCAACACCAGCCA
CGTGTACATGCTGCCTAATGGCACCCTGAGCATCCCCAAGGTCCAAGTGTCTGACAGCGGCTACTACAGA
TGCGTGGCAGTGAATCAGCAGGGCGCTGATCACTTTACCGTGGGCATCACCGTGACAGGCGCGCCGGGCG
GCGACAAGACCCACACCTGCCCCCCCTGCCCAGCTCCAGAACTGCTGGGAGGGCCTTCCGTGTTCCTGTT
CCCCCCCAAGCCCAAGGACACCCTGATGATCAGCAGGACCCCCGAGGTGACCTGCGTGGTGGTGGCCGTG
TCCCACGAGGACCCAGAGGTGAAGTTCAACTGGTACGTGGACGGCGTGGAGGTGCACAACGCCAAGACCA
AGCCCAGAGAGGAGCAGTACAACAGCACCTACAGGGTGGTGTCCGTGCTGACCGTGCTGCACCAGGACTG
GCTGAACGGCAAAGAATACAAGTGCAAAGTCTCCAACAAGGCCCTGGCTGCCCCAATCGAAAAGACAATC
AGCAAGGCCAAGGGCCAGCCACGGGAGCCCCAGGTGTACACCCTGCCCCCCAGCCGGGAGGAGATGACCA
AGAACCAGGTGTCCCTGACCTGTCTGGTGAAGGGCTTCTACCCCAGCGATATCGCCGTGGAGTGGGAGAG
CAACGGCCAGCCCGAGAACAACTACAAGACCACCCCCCCAGTGCTGGACAGCGACGGCAGCTTCTTCCTG
TACAGCAAGCTGACCGTGGACAAGTCCAGGTGGCAGCAGGGCAACGTGTTCAGCTGCAGCGTGATGCACG
AGGCCCTGCACAACCACTACACCCAGAAGTCCCTGAGCCTGAGCCCCGGCGGCAGCGGTCTTAATGATAT
TTTCGAGGCTCAGAAGATTGAGTGGCATGAACACCACCACCATCACCACTAAGGCCGGCCTGTAGTCACT
GGCACAACGCGTTACCCGGTAAGCCAATCGGGTATACACGGTCGTCATACTGCAGACAGGGTTCTTCTAC
TTTGCAAGATAGTCTTGAGTAGTAAAATAAATAGATAGAGAAAATCAGCCTCGACTGTGCCTTCTAGTTG
CCAGCCATCTGTTGTTTGCCCCTCCCCCGTGCCTTCCTTGACCCTGGAAGGTGCCACTCCCACTGTCCTT
TCCTAATAAAATGAGGAAATTGCATCACAACACTCAACCCTATCTCGGTCTATTCTTTTGATTTATAAGG
GATTTTGCCGATTTCGGCCTATTGGTTAAAAAATGAGCTGATTTAACAAAAATTTAACGCGAATTAATTC
TGTGGAATGTGTGTCAGTTAGGGTGTGGAAAGTCCCCAGGCTCCCCAGCAGGCAGAAGTATGCAAAGCAT
GCATCTCAATTAGTCAGCAACCAGGTGTGGAAAGTCCCCAGGCTCCCCAGCAGGCAGAAGTATGCAAAGC
ATGCATCTCAATTAGTCAGCAACCATAGTCCCGCCCCTAACTCCGCCCATCCCGCCCCTAACTCCGCCCA
GTTCCGCCCATTCTCCGCCCCATGGCTGACTAATTTTTTTTATTTATGCAGAGGCCGAGGCCGCCTCTGC
CTCTGAGCTATTCCAGAAGTAGTGAGGAGGCTTTTTTGGAGGCCTAGGCTTTTGCAAAAAGCTCCCGGGA
GCTTGTATATCCATTTTCGGATCTGATCAGCACGTGTTGACAATTAATCATCGGCATAGTATATCGGCAT
AGTATAATACGACAAGGTGAGGAACTAAACCATGACCGAGTACAAGCCCACGGTGCGCCTCGCCACCCGC
GACGACGTCCCCAGGGCCGTACGCACCCTCGCCGCCGCGTTCGCCGACTACCCCGCCACGCGCCACACCG
TCGATCCGGACCGCCACATCGAGCGGGTCACCGAGCTGCAAGAACTCTTCCTCACGCGCGTCGGGCTCGA
CATCGGCAAGGTGTGGGTCGCGGACGACGGCGCCGCGGTGGCGGTCTGGACCACGCCGGAGAGCGTCGAA
GCGGGGGCGGTGTTCGCCGAGATCGGCCCGCGCATGGCCGAGTTGAGCGGTTCCCGGCTGGCCGCGCAGC
AACAGATGGAAGGCCTCCTGGCGCCGCACCGGCCCAAGGAGCCCGCGTGGTTCCTGGCCACCGTCGGCGT
CTCGCCCGACCACCAGGGCAAGGGTCTGGGCAGCGCCGTCGTGCTCCCCGGAGTGGAGGCGGCCGAGCGC
GCCGGGGTGCCCGCCTTCCTGGAGACATCCGCGCCCCGCAACCTCCCCTTCTACGAGCGGCTCGGCTTCA
CCGTCACCGCCGACGTCGAGGTGCCCGAAGGACCGCGCACCTGGTGCATGACCCGCAAGCCCGGTGCCTG
ACACGTGCTACGAGATTTCGATTCCACCGCCGCCTTCTATGAAAGGTTGGGCTTCGGAATCGTTTTCCGG
GACGCCGGCTGGATGATCCTCCAGCGCGGGGATCTCATGCTGGAGTTCTTCGCCCACCCCAACTTGTTTA
TTGCAGCTTATAATGGTTACAAATAAAGCAATAGCATCACAAATTTCACAAATAAAGCATTTTTTTCACT
GCATTCTAGTTGTGGTTTGTCCAAACTCATCAATGTATCTTATCATGTCTGTATACCGTCGACCTCTAGC
TAGAGCTTGGCGTAATCATGGTCATTACCAATGCTTAATCAGTGAGGCACCTATCTCAGCGATCTGTCTA
TTTCGTTCATCCATAGTTGCCTGACTCCCCGTCGTGTAGATAACTACGATACGGGAGGGCTTACCATCTG
GCCCCAGCGCTGCGATGATACCGCGAGAACCACGCTCACCGGCTCCGGATTTATCAGCAATAAACCAGCC
AGCCGGAAGGGCCGAGCGCAGAAGTGGTCCTGCAACTTTATCCGCCTCCATCCAGTCTATTAATTGTTGC
CGGGAAGCTAGAGTAAGTAGTTCGCCAGTTAATAGTTTGCGCAACGTTGTTGCCATCGCTACAGGCATCG
TGGTGTCACGCTCGTCGTTTGGTATGGCTTCATTCAGCTCCGGTTCCCAACGATCAAGGCGAGTTACATG
ATCCCCCATGTTGTGCAAAAAAGCGGTTAGCTCCTTCGGTCCTCCGATCGTTGTCAGAAGTAAGTTGGCC
GCAGTGTTATCACTCATGGTTATGGCAGCACTGCATAATTCTCTTACTGTCATGCCATCCGTAAGATGCT
TTTCTGTGACTGGTGAGTACTCAACCAAGTCATTCTGAGAATAGTGTATGCGGCGACCGAGTTGCTCTTG
CCCGGCGTCAATACGGGATAATACCGCGCCACATAGCAGAACTTTAAAAGTGCTCATCATTGGAAAACGT
TCTTCGGGGCGAAAACTCTCAAGGATCTTACCGCTGTTGAGATCCAGTTCGATGTAACCCACTCGTGCAC
CCAACTGATCTTCAGCATCTTTTACTTTCACCAGCGTTTCTGGGTGAGCAAAAACAGGAAGGCAAAATGC
CGCAAAAAAGGGAATAAGGGCGACACGGAAATGTTGAATACTCATATTCTTCCTT
Features (pLannotate 1.2.2; 20 found; start..end, strand, type, name):
    119..143     -  CDS            KanR (fragment): aminoglycoside phosphotransferase; aph(3')-Ia; confers resistance to kanamycin
    254..842     +  rep_origin     ori: high-copy-number ColE1/pMB1/pBR322/pUC origin of replication
   1067..1084    +  terminator     rrnB T2 terminator (fragment): transcription terminator T2 from the E. coli rrnB gene
   1109..1128    -  CDS            lacZα (fragment): LacZα fragment of β-galactosidase; lacZ fragment
   1584..1600    +  protein_bind   lac operator: The lac repressor binds to the lac operator to inhibit transcription in E. coli. This inhibition can be relieved by adding lactose or isopropyl-β-D-thiogalactopyranoside (IPTG). lac repressor encoded by lacI
   1843..2146    +  enhancer       CMV enhancer: human cytomegalovirus immediate early enhancer
   2147..2350    +  promoter       CMV promoter: human cytomegalovirus (CMV) immediate early promoter
   2486..2529    +  intron         CMV intron (fragment): modified intron A from human cytomegalovirus
   2581..2599    +  promoter       SP6 promoter: promoter for bacteriophage SP6 RNA polymerase
   2603..2640    +  CDS            IgH signal sequence (fragment): signal sequence from the mouse immunoglobulin heavy chain variable region
   4255..5370    +  CDS            IGG1_HUMAN (fragment): Experimental evidence at protein level: Swiss-Prot protein existence level 1. Immunoglobulins, also known as antibodies, are membrane-bound or secreted glycoproteins produced by B lymphocytes. In the recognition phase of humoral immunity, the membrane-bound immunoglobulins serve as receptors which, upon binding of a specific antigen, trigger the clonal expansion and differentiation of B lymphocytes into immunoglobulins- secreting plasma cells. Secreted immunoglobulins mediate the effector phase of humoral immunity, which results in the elimination of bound antigens (PubMed:22158414, PubMed:201
   5585..5696    +  polyA_signal   bGH poly(A) signal: bovine growth hormone polyadenylation signal
   5697..5805    +  rep_origin     f1 ori (fragment): f1 bacteriophage origin of replication; arrow indicates direction of (+) strand synthesis
   5819..6148    +  promoter       SV40 promoter: SV40 enhancer and early promoter
   6196..6243    +  promoter       EM7 promoter: synthetic bacterial promoter&nbsp
   6262..6861    +  CDS            PuroR (fragment): puromycin N-acetyltransferase; pac from Streptomyces; confers resistance to puromycin
   6871..6996    +  CDS            ble (fragment): BLE_KLEPN - Experimental evidence at protein level: Swiss-Prot protein existence level 1. Binding protein with a strong affinity to the bleomycin family of antibiotics. Binds to CL990; an antimitotic-antibiotic compound. From Klebsiella pneumoniae.
   6991..7112    +  polyA_signal   SV40 poly(A) signal: SV40 polyadenylation signal
   7165..8025    -  CDS            AmpR: β-lactamase; bla; confers resistance to ampicillin, carbenicillin, and related antibiotics
   8028..89      -  promoter       AmpR promoter (fragment) (across the origin): bla
