[The description below was written by a language model from this plasmid's Addgene catalogue record and pLannotate feature annotations shown in this document.]
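Description:
pD649-HAsp-MXRA5(Trunc1)-Fc(DAPA)-AviTag-6xHis is a mammalian expression plasmid of about 8 kb, built on the pD649 backbone and designed to produce a secreted, tagged fragment of a human cell-surface protein. It is maintained in E. coli at high copy through a ColE1/pUC-type origin and selected with ampicillin via a β-lactamase gene. The feature table also shows an SV40 early promoter/EM7 promoter unit driving a puromycin N-acetyltransferase coding sequence followed by an SV40 polyadenylation signal, which would permit puromycin selection of transfected mammalian cells. Short fragments annotated as KanR, lacZα, ble, f1 ori and rrnB terminator appear to be backbone remnants rather than functional parts. The depositor notes that some plasmids in this collection may carry an IS4-like transposase element upstream of the CMV promoter; no such element is annotated here.

The expression cassette consists of the CMV enhancer and immediate early promoter with a fragment of CMV intron A, followed by an SP6 promoter that doubles as a sequencing primer site. A signal peptide comes next, named HAsp in the construct title but matched by the annotation software to a mouse IgH signal sequence fragment. It directs secretion of a 1,929 bp truncated portion of the human MXRA5 extracellular domain, cloned between preserved NotI and AscI sites. This is fused in frame at its C terminus to a human IgG1 Fc carrying the D265A and P329A (DAPA) substitutions, which are generally used to reduce Fc effector interactions, then an AviTag for site-specific biotinylation and a 6xHis tag for purification. A bGH polyadenylation signal ends the transcript. The plasmid belongs to a collection used to map extracellular protein-protein interactions among human IgSF cell-surface proteins.
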