Addgene plasmid #156936: pD649-HAsp-MXRA5(Trunc1)-Fc(DAPA)-AviTag-6xHis
Purpose: Mammalian expression of cell-surface protein partial extracellular domain fused to Fc(DAPA)-Avi-6xHis. Protein is secreted from cells.
Depositing lab: Chris Garcia. Depositing organization: Stanford University. Publication: A Human IgSF Cell-Surface Interactome Reveals a Complex Network of Protein-Protein Interactions. Wojtowicz WM, Vielmetter J, Fernandes RA, Siepe DH, Eastman CL, Chisholm GB, Cox S, Klock H, Anderson PW, Rue SM, Miller JJ, Glaser SM, Bragstad ML, Vance J, Lam AW, Lesley SA, Zinn K, Garcia KC. Cell. 2020 Aug 20;182(4):1027-1043.e17. doi: 10.1016/j.cell.2020.07.025. PubMed 32822567.
Backbone
  Vector backbone: pD649
  Backbone size w/o insert (bp): 6106
  Vector type: Mammalian Expression
Growth in bacteria
  Bacterial resistance: Ampicillin, 100 μg/mL
  Growth temperature: 37°C
  Growth strain: DH5alpha
  Copy number: High Copy
Gene/Insert
  Gene/Insert name: MXRA5
  Species: H. sapiens (human)
  Insert size (bp): 1929
  Mutation: Fc region of human IgG contains D265A and P329A mutations (DAPA)
  Entrez Gene: MXRA5
  Promoter: CMV/SP6
  Tag / fusion protein: Fc(DAPA)-AviTag-6xHis (C terminal on backbone)
  Cloning method: Restriction Enzyme; 5′ cloning site GCGGCCGC (not destroyed); 3′ cloning site GGCGCGCC (not destroyed)
  Sequencing primers: 5′ ATTTAGGTGACACTATAG; 3′ CACGTACCAGTTGAACTTCACC
Resource information
  A portion of this plasmid was derived from a plasmid made by: synthesis by ThermoFisher
Terms and licenses: Academic/Nonprofit Terms; Industry Terms: Not Available to Industry
Depositor comments: Some plasmids in this collection may have an IS4-like element ISVsa5 family transposase upstream of the CMV promoter.
How to cite: pD649-HAsp-MXRA5(Trunc1)-Fc(DAPA)-AviTag-6xHis was a gift from Chris Garcia (Addgene plasmid # 156936 ; http://n2t.net/addgene:156936 ; RRID:Addgene_156936)
