>Addgene plasmid #156936 | pD649-HAsp-MXRA5(Trunc1)-Fc(DAPA)-AviTag-6xHis | depositor partial sequence | sequence record 302982 | insert (extracellular domain truncation)
TGTCCTCATCCTTGTGCCTGTTATGTGCCTAGCGAGGTGCACTGTACCTTCAGATCTCTGGCCTCTGTGC
CTGCCGGAATCGCCAAGCACGTGGAAAGAATCAACCTGGGCTTCAACAGCATTCAGGCCCTGAGCGAGAC
AAGCTTTGCCGGCCTGACAAAGCTGGAACTGCTGATGATCCACGGCAACGAGATCCCTTCTATCCCTGAC
GGCGCCCTGAGAGATCTGTCCAGCCTGCAAGTGTTCAAGTTCAGCTACAACAAGCTGAGAGTGATCACCG
GCCAGACACTGCAGGGCCTGTCCAATCTGATGAGACTGCACATCGACCACAACAAGATCGAGTTCATTCA
CCCTCAAGCCTTCAACGGCCTGACCAGCCTGAGACTGCTGCACCTTGAGGGCAATCTGCTGCATCAGCTG
CACCCCAGCACCTTCTCCACCTTCACCTTTCTGGACTACTTCCGGCTGAGCACCATCAGACACCTGTACC
TGGCCGAGAACATGGTTCGAACACTGCCCGCCTCCATGCTGAGAAACATGCCCCTGCTGGAAAACCTGTA
TCTGCAGGGCAACCCCTGGACCTGCGATTGCGAGATGAGATGGTTCCTGGAATGGGACGCCAAGAGCAGA
GGCATCCTGAAGTGCAAGAAGGACAAGGCCTACGAAGGCGGCCAGCTGTGCGCTATGTGCTTCAGCCCTA
AGAAGCTGTACAAGCACGAGATCCACAAGCTGAAGGACATGACCTGCCTGAAGCCTAGCATCGAGAGCCC
TCTGAGACAGAACAGAAGCCGGTCCATCGAGGAAGAACAAGAGCAAGAGGAAGATGGCGGCAGCCAGCTG
ATCCTGGAAAAGTTTCAGCTGCCCCAGTGGTCCATCAGCCTGAACATGACCGACGAGCACGGCAACATGG
TCAACCTCGTGTGCGACATCAAGAAACCCATGGACGTGTACAAGATCCACCTGAACCAGACCGATCCTCC
TGACATCGACATCAACGCCACAGTGGCCCTGGACTTCGAGTGCCCCATGACCAGAGAGAACTACGAGAAG
CTGTGGAAGCTGATCGCCTACTACTCCGAGGTGCCAGTGAAGCTGCACCGGGAACTGATGCTGAGCAAGG
ACCCTAGAGTGTCCTACCAGTACAGACAGGACGCCGACGAGGAAGCCCTGTACTATACTGGCGTTAGAGC
CCAGATTCTGGCCGAGCCTGAATGGGTCATGCAGCCCTCTATCGACATCCAGCTGAACAGAAGGCAGAGC
ACCGCCAAGAAAGTGCTGCTGAGCTACTACACCCAGTACAGCCAGACCATCAGCACCAAGGACACAAGAC
AGGCCAGAGGCAGATCCTGGGTCATGATTGAACCTAGCGGAGCCGTGCAGAGGGACCAGACAGTTCTTGA
AGGCGGACCTTGCCAGCTGAGCTGCAATGTGAAGGCCAGCGAGAGCCCCAGCATCTTTTGGGTGCTGCCT
GACGGCTCTATCCTGAAGGCCCCTATGGACGACCCCGACAGCAAGTTTTCTATCCTGTCCAGCGGCTGGC
TGCGGATCAAGAGCATGGAACCTTCCGATAGCGGCCTGTACCAGTGTATCGCTCAAGTGCGGGACGAGAT
GGACAGAATGGTGTACAGAGTGCTGGTGCAGAGCCCTTCTACACAGCCTGCCGAGAAGGATACCGTGACC
ATCGGCAAGAATCCCGGCGAGTCTGTGACCCTGCCTTGCAATGCTCTGGCCATTCCTGAGGCTCACCTGA
GCTGGATTCTGCCCAACAGACGGATCATCAACGACCTGGCCAACACCAGCCACGTGTACATGCTGCCTAA
TGGCACCCTGAGCATCCCCAAGGTCCAAGTGTCTGACAGCGGCTACTACAGATGCGTGGCAGTGAATCAG
CAGGGCGCTGATCACTTTACCGTGGGCATCACCGTGACA
